>Addgene plasmid #162916 | C238-E02: attB2r-BGHpolyA-attB3 | addgene full sequence | sequence record 333331 | Addgene NGS Result
GTCCTGCCCGCCACCCTCCGGGCCGTTGCTTCACAACGTTCAAATCCGCTCCCGGCGGATTTGTCCTACT
CAGGAGAGCGTTCACCGACAAACAACAGATAAAACGAAAGGCCCAGTCTTCCGACTGAGCCTTTCGTTTT
ATTTGATGCCTGGCAGTTCCCTACTCTCGCGTTAACGCTAGCATGGATGTTTTCCCAGTCACGACGTTGT
AAAACGACGGCCAGTCTTAAAATTCGAGCTCGGTCCGATATCCTTAAGCTCGGGCCCTGCAGCTCTAGAG
CTCGAATTCTACAGGTCACTAATACCATCTAAGTAGTTGGTTCATAGTGACTGCATATGTTGTGTTTTAC
AGTATTATGTAGTCTGTTTTTTATGCAAAATCTAATTTAATATATTGATATTTATATCATTTTACGTTTC
TCGTTCAACTTTCTTGTACAAAGTGGGCGCCTCGACTGTGCCTTCTAGTTGCCAGCCATCTGTTGTTTGC
CCCTCCCCCGTGCCTTCCTTGACCCTGGAAGGTGCCACTCCCACTGTCCTTTCCTAATAAAATGAGGAAA
TTGCATCGCATTGTCTGAGTAGGTGTCATTCTATTCTGGGGGGTGGGGTGGGGCAGGACAGCAAGGGGGA
GGATTGGGAAGACAATAGCAGGCATGCTGGGGATAATCAACTTTATTATACAAAGTTGGCATTATAAAAA
AGCATTGCTTATCAATTTGTTGCAACGAACAGGTCACTATCAGTCAAAATAAAATCATTATTTGGAGCTC
CATGGTAGCGTTAACGCGGCCGCGATATCGGTACCCGGGGATCCTCTAGACCAGCCAGGACAGAAATGCC
TCGACTTCGCTGCTACCCAAGGTTGCCGGGTGACGCACACCGTGGAAACGGATGAAGGCACGAACCCAGT
GGACATAAGCCTGTTCGGTTCGTAAGCTGTAATGCAAGTAGCGTATGCGCTCACGCAACTGGTCCAGAAC
CTTGACCGAACGCAGCGGTGGTAACGGCGCAGTGGCGGTTTTCATGGCTTGTTATGACTGTTTTTTTGGG
GTACAGTCTATGCCTCGGGCATCCAAGCAGCAAGCGCGTTACGCCGTGGGTCGATGTTTGATGTTATGGA
GCAGCAACGATGTTACGCAGCAGGGCAGTCGCCCTAAAACAAAGTTAAACATTATGAGGGAAGCGGTGAT
CGCCGAAGTATCGACTCAACTATCAGAGGTAGTTGGCGTCATCGAGCGCCATCTCGAACCGACGTTGCTG
GCCGTACATTTGTACGGCTCCGCAGTGGATGGCGGCCTGAAGCCACACAGTGATATTGATTTGCTGGTTA
CGGTGACCGTAAGGCTTGATGAAACAACGCGGCGAGCTTTGATCAACGACCTTTTGGAAACTTCGGCTTC
CCCTGGAGAGAGCGAGATTCTCCGCGCTGTAGAAGTCACCATTGTTGTGCACGACGACATCATTCCGTGG
CGTTATCCAGCTAAGCGCGAACTGCAATTTGGAGAATGGCAGCGCAATGACATTCTTGCAGGTATCTTCG
AGCCAGCCACGATCGACATTGATCTGGCTATCTTGCTGACAAAAGCAAGAGAACATAGCGTTGCCTTGGT
AGGTCCAGCGGCGGAGGAACTCTTTGATCCGGTTCCTGAACAGGATCTATTTGAGGCGCTAAATGAAACC
TTAACGCTATGGAACTCGCCGCCCGACTGGGCTGGCGATGAGCGAAATGTAGTGCTTACGTTGTCCCGCA
TTTGGTACAGCGCAGTAACCGGCAAAATCGCGCCGAAGGATGTCGCTGCCGACTGGGCAATGGAGCGCCT
GCCGGCCCAGTATCAGCCCGTCATACTTGAAGCTAGACAGGCTTATCTTGGACAAGAAGAAGATCGCTTG
GCCTCGCGCGCAGATCAGTTGGAAGAATTTGTCCACTACGTGAAAGGCGAGATCACCAAGGTAGTCGGCA
AATAACCCTCGAGCCACCCATGACCAAAATCCCTTAACGTGAGTTACGCGTCGTTCCACTGAGCGTCAGA
CCCCGTAGAAAAGATCAAAGGATCTTCTTGAGATCCTTTTTTTCTGCGCGTAATCTGCTGCTTGCAAACA
AAAAAACCACCGCTACCAGCGGTGGTTTGTTTGCCGGATCAAGAGCTACCAACTCTTTTTCCGAAGGTAA
CTGGCTTCAGCAGAGCGCAGATACCAAATACTGTTCTTCTAGTGTAGCCGTAGTTAGGCCACCACTTCAA
GAACTCTGTAGCACCGCCTACATACCTCGCTCTGCTAATCCTGTTACCAGTGGCTGCTGCCAGTGGCGAT
AAGTCGTGTCTTACCGGGTTGGACTCAAGACGATAGTTACCGGATAAGGCGCAGCGGTCGGGCTGAACGG
GGGGTTCGTGCACACAGCCCAGCTTGGAGCGAACGACCTACACCGAACTGAGATACCTACAGCGTGAGCT
ATGAGAAAGCGCCACGCTTCCCGAAGGGAGAAAGGCGGACAGGTATCCGGTAAGCGGCAGGGTCGGAACA
GGAGAGCGCACGAGGGAGCTTCCAGGGGGAAACGCCTGGTATCTTTATAGTCCTGTCGGGTTTCGCCACC
TCTGACTTGAGCGTCGATTTTTGTGATGCTCGTCAGGGGGGCGGAGCCTATGGAAAAACGCCAGCAACGC
GGCCTTTTTACGGTTCCTGGCCTTTTGCTGGCCTTTTGCTCACATGTTCTTTCCTGCGTTATCCCCTGAT
TCTGTGGATAACCGTATTACCGCCTTTGAGTGAGCTGATACCGCTCGCCGCAGCCGAACGACCGAGCGCA
GCGAGTCAGTGAGCGAGGAAGCGGAAGAGCGCCCAATACGCAAACCGCCTCTCCCCGCGCGTTGGCCGAT
TCATTAATGCAGCTGGCACGACAGGTTTCCCGACTGGAAAGCGGGCAGTGAGCGCAACGCAATTAATACG
CGTACCGCTAGCCAGGAAGAGTTTGTAGAAACGCAAAAAGGCCATCCGTCAGGATGGCCTTCTGCTTAGT
TTGATGCCTGGCAGTTTATGGCGGGC
Features (pLannotate 1.2.2; 13 found; start..end, strand, type, name):
     99..142     +  terminator     rrnB T1 terminator: Escherichia coli rrnB; transcription terminator T1 from the E. coli rrnB gene
    189..225     -  CDS            lacZα (fragment): LacZα fragment of β-galactosidase; lacZ fragment
    323..446     -  protein_bind   attR2: mutant version of attR; recombination site for the Gateway® LR reaction LR Clonase™
    456..663     +  polyA_signal   bGH poly(A) signal: bovine growth hormone polyadenylation signal
    668..688     -  protein_bind   attB3: mutant version of attB; core recombination site for the Gateway® BP reaction BP Clonase™
    679..764     -  protein_bind   attL1 (fragment): mutant version of attL; recombination site for the Gateway® LR reaction LR Clonase™
    798..820     +  misc_feature   MCS (fragment): pUC18/19 multiple cloning site
    912..935     +  promoter       Pc promoter (fragment): intI1 (promoter lies within the coding sequence); class 1 integron promoter
   1111..1167    +  CDS            GmR (fragment): gentamycin acetyltransferase; aacC1; confers resistance to gentamycin
   1174..1965    +  CDS            SmR: aminoglycoside adenylyltransferase (Murphy, 1985); aadA; confers resistance to spectinomycin and streptomycin
   2058..2646    +  rep_origin     ori: high-copy-number ColE1/pMB1/pBR322/pUC origin of replication
   2829..2921    +  CDS            lacI (fragment): lac repressor; lacI; The lac repressor binds to the lac operator to inhibit transcription in E. coli. This inhibition can be relieved by adding lactose or isopropyl-β-D-thiogalactopyranoside (IPTG).
   2976..3003    -  terminator     rrnB T2 terminator: transcription terminator T2 from the E. coli rrnB gene
