[The description below was written by a language model from this plasmid's Addgene catalogue record and pLannotate feature annotations shown in this document.]
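Description:
C238-E02: attB2r-BGHpolyA-attB3 is a small (about 3.0 kb) Gateway entry clone built in the pDonr234 donor backbone and intended as a modular part for multisite recombinational assembly in synthetic biology workflows. It is maintained in E. coli at high copy from a ColE1/pUC-type origin and selected with spectinomycin through the aadA aminoglycoside adenylyltransferase gene (annotated SmR). This gene sits downstream of a fragment of the class 1 integron Pc promoter and a short remnant of a gentamicin acetyltransferase gene. rrnB T1 and T2 terminators lie in the backbone on either side of the recombination cassette, where such terminators generally insulate the cloned region from read-through transcription. Short lacZα, lacI and pUC multiple-cloning-site fragments are also annotated and appear to be non-functional vestiges of the vector's construction.

The payload is the bovine growth hormone polyadenylation signal, roughly 200 bp, which directs cleavage and polyadenylation of mRNA and thereby terminates transcription units in mammalian cells. It carries no promoter or coding sequence of its own. The name indicates that the element was introduced as an attB2r/attB3-flanked fragment. In the resulting entry clone, the automated annotation calls an attR2 site on one side and, on the other, an attB3 core overlapping a fragment labelled attL1. That second site is most plausibly an attL3-type site that the annotation tool matched only partially. These flanking sites let the polyA element be joined in a defined position and orientation, downstream of a part ending in a compatible att2 site, during a multi-fragment LR reaction. According to the record, the clone supplies a transcription termination module for combinatorial assembly of expression clone libraries by site-specific recombination.
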