Addgene plasmid #162916: C238-E02: attB2r-BGHpolyA-attB3
Purpose: Gateway attB2r/attB3 entry clone containing a polyA sequence for transcription termination
Depositing lab: Dominic Esposito. Depositing organization: National Cancer Institute (NCI). Publication: Combinatorial assembly of clone libraries using site-specific recombination. Wall VE, Garvey LA, Mehalko JL, Procter LV, Esposito D. Methods Mol Biol. 2014;1116:193-208. doi: 10.1007/978-1-62703-764-8_14. PubMed 24395366.
Backbone
  Vector backbone: pDonr234
  Vector type: Synthetic Biology
Growth in bacteria
  Bacterial resistance: Spectinomycin, 50 μg/mL
  Growth temperature: 37°C
  Growth strain: DH5alpha
  Copy number: High Copy
Gene/Insert
  Gene/Insert name: Bovine growth hormone polyadenylation sequence
  Species: Synthetic
  Cloning method: Gateway Cloning
Terms and licenses: Academic/Nonprofit Terms; Industry Terms: Not Available to Industry
How to cite: C238-E02: attB2r-BGHpolyA-attB3 was a gift from Dominic Esposito (Addgene plasmid # 162916 ; http://n2t.net/addgene:162916 ; RRID:Addgene_162916)
